>Addgene plasmid #203308 | PlayBack-Ef1a-Bamh1 | addgene full sequence | sequence record 405471 | Addgene NGS Result
TTGAGATCCTTTTTTTCTGCGCGTAATCTGCTGCTTGCAAACAAAAAAACCACCGCTACCAGCGGTGGTT
TGTTTGCCGGATCAAGAGCTACCAACTCTTTTTCCGAAGGTAACTGGCTTCAGCAGAGCGCAGATACCAA
ATACTGTTCTTCTAGTGTAGCCGTAGTTAGGCCACCACTTCAAGAACTCTGTAGCACCGCCTACATACCT
CGCTCTGCTAATCCTGTTACCAGTGGCTGCTGCCAGTGGCGATAAGTCGTGTCTTACCGGGTTGGACTCA
AGACGATAGTTACCGGATAAGGCGCAGCGGTCGGGCTGAACGGGGGGTTCGTGCACACAGCCCAGCTTGG
AGCGAACGACCTACACCGAACTGAGATACCTACAGCGTGAGCTATGAGAAAGCGCCACGCTTCCCGAAGG
GAGAAAGGCGGACAGGTATCCGGTAAGCGGCAGGGTCGGAACAGGAGAGCGCACGAGGGAGCTTCCAGGG
GGAAACGCCTGGTATCTTTATAGTCCTGTCGGGTTTCGCCACCTCTGACTTGAGCGTCGATTTTTGTGAT
GCTCGTCAGGGGGGCGGAGCCTATGGAAAAACGCCAGCAACGCGGCCTTTTTACGGTTCCTGGCCTTTTG
CTGGCCTTTTGCTCACATGTTCTTTCCTGCGTTATCCCCTGATTCTGTATATAACCGTATTACCGCCTTT
GAGTGAGCTGATACCGCTCGCCGCAGCCGAACGACCGAGCGCAGCGAGTCAGTGAGCCATGGTCGACCAG
GATCCGACCATAGAGCCCACCGCATCCCCAGCATGCCTGCTATTGTCTTCCCAATCCTCCCCCTTGCTGT
CCTGCCCCACCCCACCCCCCAGAATAGAATGACACCTACTCAGACAATGCGATGCAATTTCCTCATTTTA
TTAGGAAAGGACAGTGGGAGTGGCACCTTCCAGGGTCAAGGAAGGCACGGGGGAGGGGCAAACAACAGAT
GGCTGGCAACTAGAAGGCACAGTCATTCATTCACAAGCTTAGTCAATCAATCTAGACTGAGATCCCTAGC
ATTCCTCACGACACCTGAAATGGAAGAAAAAAACTTTGAACCACTGTCTGAGGCTTGAGAATGAACCAAG
ATCCAAACTCAAAAAGGGCAAATTCCAAGGAGAATTACATCAAGTGCCAAGCTGGCCTAACTTCAGTCTC
CACCCACTCAGTGTGGGGAAACTCCATCGCATAAAACCCCTCCCCCCAACCTAAAGACGACGTACTCCAA
AAGCTCCAGAACTAATCGAGGTGCCTGGACGGCGCCCGGTACTCCGTGGAGTCACATGAAGCGACGGCTG
AGGACGGAAAGGCCCTTTTCCTTTGTGTGGGTGACTCACCCGCCCGCTCTCCCGAGCGCCGCGTCCTCCA
TTTTGAGCTCCCTGCAGCAGGGCCGGGAAGCGGCCATCTTTCCGCTCACGCAACTGGTGCCGACCGGGCC
AGCCTTGCCGCCCAGGGCGGGGCGATACACGGCGGCGCGAGGCCAGGCACCAGAGCAGGCCGGCCAGCTT
GAGACTACCCCCGTCCGATTCTCGGTGGCCGCGCTCGCAGGCCCCGCCTCGCCGAACATGTGCGCTGGGA
CGCACGGGCCCCGTCGCCGCCCGCGGCCCCAAAAACCGAAATACCAGTGTGCAGATCTTGGCCCGCATTT
ACAAGACTATCTTGCCAGAAAAAAAGCGTCGCAGCAGGTCATCAAAAATTTTAAATGGCTAGAGACTTAT
CGAAAGCAGCGAGACAGGCGCGAAGGTGCCACCAGATTCGCACGCGGCGGCCCCAGCGCCCAGGCCAGGC
CTCAACTCAAGCACGAGGCGAAGGGGCTCCTTAAGCGCAAGGCCTCGAACTCTCCCACCCACTTCCAACC
CGAAGCTCGGGATCAAGAATCACGTACTGCAGCCAGGTGGAAGTAATTCAAGGCACGCAAGGGCCATAAC
CCGTAAAGAGGCCAGGCCCGCGGGAACCACACACGGCACTTACCTGTGTTCTGGCGGCAAACCCGTTGCG
AAAAAGAACGTTCACGGCGACTACTGCACTTATATACGGTTCTCCCCCACCCTCGGGAAAAAGGCGGAGC
CAGTACACGACATCACTTTCCCAGTTTACCCCGCGCCACCTTCTCTAGGCACCGGTTCAATTGCCGACCC
CTCCCCCCAACTTCTCGGGGACTGTGGGCGATGTGCGCTCTGCCCACTGACGGGCACCGGAGCCAATTCC
CGGATCCATAATATATCTCGAGTTACGCGTAATTCGGGGAAATGTGCGCGGAACCCCTATTTGTTTATTT
TTCTAAATACATTCAAATATGTATCCGCTCATGAGACAATAACCCTGATAAATGCTTCAATAATATTGAA
AAAGGAAGAGTATGAGTATTCAACATTTCCGTGTCGCCCTTATTCCCTTTTTTGCGGCATTTTGCCTTCC
TGTTTTTGCTCACCCAGAAACGCTGGTGAAAGTAAAAGATGCTGAAGATCAGTTGGGTGCACGAGTGGGT
TACATCGAACTGGATCTCAACAGCGGTAAGATCCTTGAGAGTTTTCGCCCCGAAGAACGTTTTCCAATGA
TGAGCACTTTTAAAGTTCTGCTATGTGGCGCGGTATTATCCCGTATTGACGCCGGGCAAGAGCAACTCGG
TCGCCGCATACACTATTCTCAGAATGACTTGGTTGAGTACTCACCAGTCACAGAAAAGCATCTTACGGAT
GGCATGACAGTAAGAGAATTATGCAGTGCTGCCATAACCATGAGTGATAACACTGCGGCCAACTTACTTC
TGACAACGATCGGAGGACCGAAGGAGCTAACCGCTTTTTTGCACAACATGGGGGATCATGTAACTCGCCT
TGATCGTTGGGAACCGGAGCTGAATGAAGCCATACCAAACGACGAGCGTGACACCACGATGCCTGTAGCA
ATGGCAACAACGTTGCGCAAACTATTAACTGGCGAACTACTTACTCTAGCTTCCCGGCAACAATTAATAG
ACTGGATGGAGGCGGATAAAGTTGCAGGACCACTTCTGCGCTCGGCCCTTCCGGCTGGCTGGTTTATTGC
TGATAAATCTGGAGCCGGTGAGCGTGGGTCTCGCGGTATCATTGCAGCACTGGGGCCAGATGGTAAGCCC
TCCCGTATCGTAGTTATCTACACGACGGGGAGTCAGGCAACTATGGATGAACGAAATAGACAGATCGCTG
AGATAGGTGCCTCACTGATTAAGCATTGGTAACTGTCAGACCAAGTTTACTCATATATACTTTAGATTGA
TTTAAAACTTCATTTTTAATTTAAAAGGATCTAGGTGAAGATCCTTTTTGATAATCTCATGACCAAAATC
CCTTAACGTGAGTTTTCGTTCCACTGAGCGTCAGACCCCGTAGAAAAGATCAAAGGATCTTC
Features (pLannotate 1.2.2; 5 found; start..end, strand, type, name):
      1..589     +  rep_origin     ori: high-copy-number ColE1/pMB1/pBR322/pUC origin of replication
    778..1002    -  polyA_signal   bGH poly(A) signal: bovine growth hormone polyadenylation signal
   1056..2234    -  promoter       EF-1α promoter: strong constitutive promoter for human elongation factor EF-1α
   2287..2391    +  promoter       AmpR promoter: bla
   2392..3252    +  CDS            AmpR: β-lactamase; bla; confers resistance to ampicillin, carbenicillin, and related antibiotics
