[The description below was written by a language model from this plasmid's Addgene catalogue record and pLannotate feature annotations shown in this document.]
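Description:
PlayBack-Ef1a-Bamh1 is a compact (about 3.4 kb) empty mammalian expression backbone from the PlayBack cloning system, a method described as simple, reversible and cost-effective for combinatorial assembly of complex expression constructs. It carries no insert. In bacteria it is maintained through a high-copy ColE1/pUC-type origin of replication and selected with ampicillin via a β-lactamase (AmpR) gene driven by its native bla promoter. No mammalian selection marker, reporter or epitope tag is annotated, so the plasmid appears to be a minimal expression scaffold.

The eukaryotic expression unit lies on the opposite strand from the origin and AmpR gene. It consists of the human EF-1α promoter, a strong constitutive promoter active in a wide range of mammalian cell types, followed by the bovine growth hormone polyadenylation signal for transcript termination and 3′ end processing. Only a short gap of roughly fifty nucleotides separates these two elements in the feature table, and this is presumably where a gene of interest is inserted, although the cloning site itself is not annotated. The record designates BamHI as the "PlayBack restriction enzyme" for this version of the vector, which suggests that related backbones exist with other enzymes or promoters. However, the record does not explain how that site functions in the reversible assembly scheme.

The construct is intended as a recipient vector for cloning eukaryotic coding sequences, alone or assembled in combination, for constitutive EF-1α-driven expression after delivery into mammalian cells.
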