Addgene plasmid #203308: PlayBack-Ef1a-Bamh1
Purpose: (Empty Backbone) For expression of eukaryotic genes of interest with Ef1a promoter with Bamh1 as a PlayBack Restriction Enzyme
Depositing lab: Aleksandar Necakov. Depositing organization: Brock University. Publication: PlayBack cloning: simple, reversible, cost-effective cloning for the combinatorial assembly of complex expression constructs. Foran G, Hallam RD, Megaly M, Turgambayeva A, Necakov A. Biotechniques. 2023 Oct;75(4):168-178. doi: 10.2144/btn-2023-0042. Epub 2023 Oct 10. PubMed 37815818.
Backbone
  Vector backbone: PlayBack Vector
  Vector type: Mammalian Expression
Growth in bacteria
  Bacterial resistance: Ampicillin, 100 μg/mL
  Growth temperature: 37°C
  Growth strain: DH5alpha
  Copy number: High Copy
Gene/Insert
  Gene/Insert name: None
Terms and licenses: Academic/Nonprofit Terms; Industry Terms: Not Available to Industry
How to cite: PlayBack-Ef1a-Bamh1 was a gift from Aleksandar Necakov (Addgene plasmid # 203308 ; http://n2t.net/addgene:203308 ; RRID:Addgene_203308)
